>Addgene plasmid #131709 | pIRES2-smGFP-Kv2.1 | depositor full sequence | sequence record 252645 | pIRES2-smGFP-Kv2.1 sequence 7982 bps
TAGTTATTAATAGTAATCAATTACGGGGTCATTAGTTCATAGCCCATATATGGAGTTCCGCGTTACATAA
CTTACGGTAAATGGCCCGCCTGGCTGACCGCCCAACGACCCCCGCCCATTGACGTCAATAATGACGTATG
TTCCCATAGTAACGCCAATAGGGACTTTCCATTGACGTCAATGGGTGGAGTATTTACGGTAAACTGCCCA
CTTGGCAGTACATCAAGTGTATCATATGCCAAGTACGCCCCCTATTGACGTCAATGACGGTAAATGGCCC
GCCTGGCATTATGCCCAGTACATGACCTTATGGGACTTTCCTACTTGGCAGTACATCTACGTATTAGTCA
TCGCTATTACCATGGTGATGCGGTTTTGGCAGTACATCAATGGGCGTGGATAGCGGTTTGACTCACGGGG
ATTTCCAAGTCTCCACCCCATTGACGTCAATGGGAGTTTGTTTTGGCACCAAAATCAACGGGACTTTCCA
AAATGTCGTAACAACTCCGCCCCATTGACGCAAATGGGCGGTAGGCGTGTACGGTGGGAGGTCTATATAA
GCAGAGCTGGTTTAGTGAACCGTCAGATCCGCTAGTAACGGCCGCCAGTGTGCTGGAATTCGCCCTTGGG
GGCGGCCGGATCAGCGATGCCGGCGGGCATGACGAAGCATGGCTCCCGCTCCACCAGCTCGCTGCCGCCC
GAGCCCATGGAGATCGTGCGCAGCAAGGCGTGCTCTCGGCGGGTCCGCCTCAACGTCGGGGGGCTGGCGC
ACGAGGTACTCTGGCGTACCCTGGACCGCCTGCCCCGCACGCGGCTGGGCAAGCTCCGCGACTGCAACAC
GCACGACTCGCTGCTCGAGGTGTGCGATGACTACAGCCTCGACGACAACGAGTACTTCTTTGACCGCCAC
CCGGGCGCCTTCACCTCCATCCTCAACTTCTACCGCACTGGGCGACTGCACATGATGGAGGAGATGTGCG
CGCTCAGCTTCAGCCAAGAGCTCGACTACTGGGGCATCGACGAGATCTACCTGGAGTCCTGCTGCCAGGC
CCGCTACCACCAGAAGAAAGAGCAGATGAACGAGGAGCTCAAGCGTGAGGCCGAGACCCTACGGGAGCGG
GAAGGCGAGGAGTTCGATAACACGTGCTGCGCAGAGAAGAGGAAAAAACTCTGGGACCTACTGGAGAAGC
CCAATTCCTCTGTGGCTGCCAAGATCCTTGCCATAATTTCCATCATGTTCATCGTCCTCTCCACCATTGC
CCTGTCCCTCAACACGCTGCCTGAGCTACAGAGCCTCGATGAGTTCGGCCAGTCCACAGACAACCCCCAG
CTGGCCCACGTGGAGGCCGTGTGCATCGCATGGTTCACCATGGAGTACCTGCTGAGGTTCCTCTCCTCGC
CCAAGAAGTGGAAGTTCTTCAAGGGCCCACTCAATGCCATTGACTTGTTGGCCATTCTGCCATACTATGT
CACCATTTTCCTCACCGAATCCAACAAGAGCGTGCTGCAATTCCAGAATGTCCGCCGCGTGGTCCAGATC
TTCCGCATCATGCGAATTCTCCGCATCCTTAAGCTTGCACGCCACTCCACTGGCCTCCAGTCTCTGGGCT
TCACTTTGCGGAGGAGCTACAATGAGTTGGGCTTGCTCATCCTCTTCCTTGCCATGGGCATTATGATCTT
CTCCAGCCTTGTCTTCTTTGCTGAGAAGGATGAGGACGACACCAAGTTCAAAAGCATCCCAGCCTCTTTC
TGGTGGGCCACCATCACCATGACTACTGTTGGGTATGGAGACATCTACCCCAAGACTCTCCTGGGGAAAA
TTGTTGGGGGACTCTGCTGCATTGCAGGAGTCCTGGTGATTGCTCTTCCCATCCCCATCATCGTCAATAA
CTTCTCTGAGTTCTATAAGGAGCAGAAGAGACAGGAGAAAGCAATCAAACGGCGAGAGGCTCTGGAGAGA
GCCAAGAGGAATGGCAGCATCGTATCCATGAACATGAAGGATGCTTTTGCCCGGAGCATTGAGATGATGG
ACATTGTGGTTGAGAAAAATGGGGAGAATATGGGTAAGAAAGACAAAGTACAAGATAACCACTTGTCTCC
TAACAAATGGAAATGGACAAAGAGGACACTGTCTGAAACCAGCTCAAGTAAGTCCTTTGAAACCAAGGAA
CAGGGATCCCCTGAAAAAGCCAGATCGTCTTCTAGTCCTCAGCACCTGAACGTTCAGCAGTTGGAAGACA
TGTACAATAAGATGGCCAAGACCCAATCCCAACCCATCCTCAATACCAAGGAGTCAGCAGCACAGAGCAA
ACCAAAGGAAGAACTTGAAATGGAGAGTATCCCCAGCCCCGTAGCCCCTCTGCCCACTCGCACAGAAGGG
GTCATTGACATGCGAAGTATGTCAAGCATTGATAGTTTCATTAGCTGTGCCACAGACTTCCCTGAGGCCA
CCAGATTCTCCCACAGCCCTTTGACATCACTCCCCAGCAAGACTGGGGGCAGCACAGCCCCAGAAGTGGG
CTGGCGGGGAGCTCTGGGTGCCAGTGGTGGTAGGTTTGTGGAGGCCAACCCCAGCCCTGATGCCAGCCAG
CACTCTAGTTTCTTCATCGAGAGCCCCAAGAGTTCCATGAAAACTAACAACCCTTTGAAGCTCCGAGCAC
TTAAAGTCAACTTCATGGAGGGTGACCCCAGTCCACTCCTCCCCGTTCTAGGGATGTACCATGACCCTCT
CAGGAACCGGGGGAGTGCCGCGGCTGCTGTCGCTGGACTGGAGTGTGCCACGCTTTTGGACAAGGCTGTG
CTGAGCCCAGAGTCCTCCATCTACACCACAGCAAGTGCTAAGACACCCCCCCGGTCTCCTGAGAAACACA
CAGCAATAGCGTTCAACTTTGAGGCGGGTGTCCACCAGTACATTGACGCAGACACAGATGATGAGGGACA
GCTGCTCTACAGTGTGGACTCCAGCCCCCCCAAAAGCCTCCCTGGGAGCACCAGTCCGAAGTTCAGCACG
GGGACAAGATCGGAGAAAAACCACTTTGAAAGCTCCCCTTTACCCACCTCCCCTAAGTTCTTAAGGCAGA
ACTGTATTTACTCCACAGAAGCATTGACTGGAAAAGGCCCCAGTGGTCAGGAAAAGTGCAAACTTGAGAA
CCACATCTCCCCTGACGTCCGTGTGTTGCCAGGGGGAGGAGCCCATGGAAGCACACGAGATCAGAGCATC
TGAACTGCCCTGCCTAAGGGCGAATTCTGCAGATATCCATCACACTGGCGGCCGCTCGACGGTACCGCGG
GCCCGGGATCCGCCCCTCTCCCTCCCCCCCCCCTAACGTTACTGGCCGAAGCCGCTTGGAATAAGGCCGG
TGTGCGTTTGTCTATATGTTATTTTCCACCATATTGCCGTCTTTTGGCAATGTGAGGGCCCGGAAACCTG
GCCCTGTCTTCTTGACGAGCATTCCTAGGGGTCTTTCCCCTCTCGCCAAAGGAATGCAAGGTCTGTTGAA
TGTCGTGAAGGAAGCAGTTCCTCTGGAAGCTTCTTGAAGACAAACAACGTCTGTAGCGACCCTTTGCAGG
CAGCGGAACCCCCCACCTGGCGACAGGTGCCTCTGCGGCCAAAAGCCACGTGTATAAGATACACCTGCAA
AGGCGGCACAACCCCAGTGCCACGTTGTGAGTTGGATAGTTGTGGAAAGAGTCAAATGGCTCTCCTCAAG
CGTATTCAACAAGGGGCTGAAGGATGCCCAGAAGGTACCCCATTGTATGGGATCTGATCTGGGGCCTCGG
TGCACATGCTTTACATGTGTTTAGTCGAGGTTAAAAAAACGTCTAGGCCCCCCGAACCACGGGGACGTGG
TTTTCCTTTGAAAAACACGATGATAATATGGCCACCTCGCGCGCCTGCAGGTCGACACTAGTGGATCCAA
GGAGATATAACAATGAGTAAAGGAGAAGAACTTTTCACTGGAGTTGTCCCAATTCTTGTTGAATTAGATG
GTGATGTTAATGGGCACAAATTTTCTGTCAGTGGAGAGGGTGAAGGTGATGCAACATACGGAAAACTTAC
CCTTAAATTTATTTGCACTACTGGAAAACTACCTGTTCCATGGCCAACACTTGTCACTACTTTCACTTAT
GGTGTTCAATGCTTTTCAAGATACCCAGATCATATGAAGCGGCACGACTTCTTCAAGAGCGCCATGCCTG
AGGGATACGTGCAGGAGAGGACCATCTCTTTCAAGGACGACGGGAACTACAAGACACGTGCTGAAGTCAA
GTTTGAGGGAGACACCCTCGTCAACAGGATCGAGCTTAAGGGAATCGATTTCAAGGAGGACGGAAACATC
CTCGGCCACAAGTTGGAATACAACTACAACTCCCACAACGTATACATCACGGCAGACAAACAAAAGAATG
GAATCAAAGCTAACTTCAAAATTAGACACAACATTGAAGATGGAAGCGTTCAACTAGCAGACCATTATCA
ACAAAATACTCCAATTGGCGATGGCCCTGTCCTTTTACCAGACAACCATTACCTGTCCACACAATCTGCC
CTTTCGAAAGATCCCAACGAAAAGAGAGACCACATGGTCCTTCTTGAGTTTGTAACAGCTGCTGGGATTA
CACATGGCATGGATGAACTATACAAATAACGGCCGCGACTCTAGATCATAATCAGCCATACCACATTTGT
AGAGGTTTTACTTGCTTTAAAAAACCTCCCACACCTCCCCCTGAACCTGAAACATAAAATGAATGCAATT
GTTGTTGTTAACTTGTTTATTGCAGCTTATAATGGTTACAAATAAAGCAATAGCATCACAAATTTCACAA
ATAAAGCATTTTTTTCACTGCATTCTAGTTGTGGTTTGTCCAAACTCATCAATGTATCTTAAGGCGTAAA
TTGTAAGCGTTAATATTTTGTTAAAATTCGCGTTAAATTTTTGTTAAATCAGCTCATTTTTTAACCAATA
GGCCGAAATCGGCAAAATCCCTTATAAATCAAAAGAATAGACCGAGATAGGGT
[37 nt withheld, positions 5024-5060]
AAAGAACGTGGACTCCAACGTCAAAGG
[49 nt withheld, positions 5088-5136]
T
[91 nt withheld, positions 5138-5228]
G
[124 nt withheld, positions 5230-5353]
CAGGTGGCACTTTTCGGGGAAATGTGCGCGGAACCCCTATTTGTTTATTTTTCTAAATACATTCAAATAT
GTATCCGCTCATGAGACAATAACCCTGATAAATGCTTCAATAATATTGAAAAAGGAAGAGTCCTGAGGCG
GAAAGAACCAGCTGTGGAATGTGTGTCAGTTAGGGTGTGGAAAGTCCCCAGGCTCCCCAGCAGGCAGAAG
TATGCAAAGCATGCATCTCAATTAGTCAGCAACCAGGTGTGGAAAGTCCCCAGGCTCCCCAGCAGGCAGA
AGTATGCAAAGCATGCATCTCAATTAGTCAGCAACCATAGTCCCGCCCCTAACTCCGCCCATCCCGCCCC
TAACTCCGCCCAGTTCCGCCCATTCTCCGCCCCATGGCTGACTAATTTTTTTTATTTATGCAGAGGCCGA
GGCCGCCTCGGCCTCTGAGCTATTCCAGAAGTAGTGAGGAGGCTTTTTTGGAGGCCTAGGCTTTTGCAAA
GATCGATCAAGAGACAGGATGAGGATCGTTTCGCATGATTGAACAAGATGGATTGCACGCAGGTTCTCCG
GCCGCTTGGGTGGAGAGGCTATTCGGCTATGACTGGGCACAACAGACAATCGGCTGCTCTGATGCCGCCG
TGTTCCGGCTGTCAGCGCAGGGGCGCCCGGTTCTTTTTGTCAAGACCGACCTGTCCGGTGCCCTGAATGA
ACTGCAAGACGAGGCAGCGCGGCTATCGTGGCTGGCCACGACGGGCGTTCCTTGCGCAGCTGTGCTCGAC
GTTGTCACTGAAGCGGGAAGGGACTGGCTGCTATTGGGCGAAGTGCCGGGGCAGGATCTCCTGTCATCTC
ACCTTGCTCCTGCCGAGAAAGTATCCATCATGGCTGATGCAATGCGGCGGCTGCATACGCTTGATCCGGC
TACCTGCCCATTCGACCACCAAGCGAAACATCGCATCGAGCGAGCACGTACTCGGATGGAAGCCGGTCTT
GTCGATCAGGATGATCTGGACGAAGAGCATCAGGGGCTCGCGCCAGCCGAACTGTTCGCCAGGCTCAAGG
CGAGCATGCCCGACGGCGAGGATCTCGTCGTGACCCATGGCGATGCCTGCTTGCCGAATATCATGGTGGA
AAATGGCCGCTTTTCTGGATTCATCGACTGTGGCCGGCTGGGTGTGGCGGACCGCTATCAGGACATAGCG
TTGGCTACCCGTGATATTGCTGAAGAGCTTGGCGGCGAATGGGCTGACCGCTTCCTCGTGCTTTACGGTA
TCGCCGCTCCCGATTCGCAGCGCATCGCCTTCTATCGCCTTCTTGACGAGTTCTTCTGAGCGGGACTCTG
GGGTTCGAAATGACCGACCAAGCGACGCCCAACCTGCCATCACGAGATTTCGATTCCACCGCCGCCTTCT
ATGAAAGGTTGGGCTTCGGAATCGTTTTCCGGGACGCCGGCTGGATGATCCTCCAGCGCGGGGATCTCAT
GCTGGAGTTCTTCGCCCACCCTAGGGGGAGGCTAACTGAAACACGGAAGGAGACAATACCGGAAGGAACC
CGCGCTATGACGGCAATAAAAAGACAGAATAAAACGCACGGTGTTGGGTCGTTTGTTCATAAACGCGGGG
TTCGGTCCCAGGGCTGGCACTCTGTCGATACCCCACCGAGACCCCATTGGGGCCAATACGCCCGCGTTTC
TTCCTTTTCCCCACCCCACCCCCCAAGTTCGGGTGAAGGCCCAGGGCTCGCAGCCAACGTCGGGGCGGCA
GGCCCTGCCATAGCCTCAGGTTACTCATATATACTTTAGATTGATTTAAAACTTCATTTTTAATTTAAAA
GGATCTAGGTGAAGATCCTTTTTGATAATCTCATGACCAAAATCCCTTAACGTGAGTTTTCGTTCCACTG
AGCGTCAGACCCCGTAGAAAAGATCAAAGGATCTTCTTGAGATCCTTTTTTTCTGCGCGTAATCTGCTGC
TTGCAAACAAAAAAACCACCGCTACCAGCGGTGGTTTGTTTGCCGGATCAAGAGCTACCAACTCTTTTTC
CGAAGGTAACTGGCTTCAGCAGAGCGCAGATACCAAATACTGTCCTTCTAGTGTAGCCGTAGTTAGGCCA
CCACTTCAAGAACTCTGTAGCACCGCCTACATACCTCGCTCTGCTAATCCTGTTACCAGTGGCTGCTGCC
AGTGGCGATAAGTCGTGTCTTACCGGGTTGGACTCAAGACGATAGTTACCGGATAAGGCGCAGCGGTCGG
GCTGAACGGGGGGTTCGTGCACACAGCCCAGCTTGGAGCGAACGACCTACACCGAACTGAGATACCTACA
GCGTGAGCTATGAGAAAGCGCCACGCTTCCCGAAGGGAGAAAGGCGGACAGGTATCCGGTAAGCGGCAGG
GTCGGAACAGGAGAGCGCACGAGGGAGCTTCCAGGGGGAAACGCCTGGTATCTTTATAGTCCTGTCGGGT
TTCGCCACCTCTGACTTGAGCGTCGATTTTTGTGATGCTCGTCAGGGGGGCGGAGCCTATGGAAAAACGC
CAGCAACGCGGCCTTTTTACGGTTCCTGGCCTTTTGCTGGCCTTTTGCTCACATGTTCTTTCCTGCGTTA
TCCCCTGATTCTGTGGATAACCGTATTACCGCCATGCAT
Features (pLannotate 1.2.2; 16 found; start..end, strand, type, name):
     61..364     +  enhancer       CMV enhancer: human cytomegalovirus immediate early enhancer
    365..568     +  promoter       CMV promoter: human cytomegalovirus (CMV) immediate early promoter
    647..3220    +  CDS            KCNB1: KCNB1_HUMAN - Experimental evidence at protein level: Swiss-Prot protein existence level 1. Voltage-gated potassium channel that mediates transmembrane potassium transport in excitable membranes, primarily in the brain, but also in the pancreas and cardiovascular system. Contributes to the regulation of the action potential (AP) repolarization, duration and frequency of repetitive AP firing in neurons, muscle cells and endocrine cells and plays a role in homeostatic attenuation of electrical excitability throughout the brain (PubMed:23161216). Plays also a role in the regulation of exocytosis
   3276..3301    +  misc_feature   MCS (fragment): multiple cloning site
   3414..3876    +  misc_feature   IRES: internal ribosome entry site (IRES) of the encephalomyocarditis virus (EMCV)
   3933..4646    +  CDS            &alpha;GFP: &alpha;GFP is a basic (constitutively fluorescent) long stokes shift fluorescent protein published in 1996, derived from Aequorea victoria.
   4664..4747    +  CDS            large T antigen (fragment): large T antigen from SV40 (simian virus 40)
   4770..4891    +  polyA_signal   SV40 poly(A) signal: SV40 polyadenylation signal
   4925..5353    -  rep_origin     f1 ori (sequence partly withheld): f1 bacteriophage origin of replication; arrow indicates direction of (+) strand synthesis
   5380..5484    +  promoter       AmpR promoter: bla
   5486..5843    +  promoter       SV40 promoter: SV40 enhancer and early promoter
   5878..6672    +  CDS            NeoR/KanR: aminoglycoside phosphotransferase from Tn5; aph(3')-II (or nptII); confers resistance to neomycin, kanamycin, and G418 (Geneticin®)
   6693..6845    +  CDS            ble (fragment): BLE_KLEPN - Experimental evidence at protein level: Swiss-Prot protein existence level 1. Binding protein with a strong affinity to the bleomycin family of antibiotics. Binds to CL990; an antimitotic-antibiotic compound. From Klebsiella pneumoniae.
   6904..6951    +  polyA_signal   HSV TK poly(A) signal: herpes simplex virus thymidine kinase polyadenylation signal (Cole and Stacy, 1985)
   7042..7058    -  polyA_signal   bGH poly(A) signal (fragment): bovine growth hormone polyadenylation signal
   7280..7868    +  rep_origin     ori: high-copy-number ColE1/pMB1/pBR322/pUC origin of replication
