>Addgene plasmid #131709 | pIRES2-smGFP-Kv2.1 | addgene full sequence | sequence record 260247 | Addgene NGS Result
GTGATGCGGTTTTGGCAGTACATCAATGGGCGTGGATAGCGGTTTGACTCACGGGGATTTCCAAGTCTCC
ACCCCATTGACGTCAATGGGAGTTTGTTTTGGCACCAAAATCAACGGGACTTTCCAAAATGTCGTAACAA
CTCCGCCCCATTGACGCAAATGGGCGGTAGGCGTGTACGGTGGGAGGTCTATATAAGCAGAGCTGGTTTA
GTGAACCGTCAGATCCGCTAGTAACGGCCGCCAGTGTGCTGGAATTCGCCCTTGGGGGCGGCCGGATCAG
CGATGCCGGCGGGCATGACGAAGCATGGCTCCCGCTCCACCAGCTCGCTGCCGCCCGAGCCCATGGAGAT
CGTGCGCAGCAAGGCGTGCTCTCGGCGGGTCCGCCTCAACGTCGGGGGGCTGGCGCACGAGGTACTCTGG
CGTACCCTGGACCGCCTGCCCCGCACGCGGCTGGGCAAGCTCCGCGACTGCAACACGCACGACTCGCTGC
TCGAGGTGTGCGATGACTACAGCCTCGACGACAACGAGTACTTCTTTGACCGCCACCCGGGCGCCTTCAC
CTCCATCCTCAACTTCTACCGCACTGGGCGACTGCACATGATGGAGGAGATGTGCGCGCTCAGCTTCAGC
CAAGAGCTCGACTACTGGGGCATCGACGAGATCTACCTGGAGTCCTGCTGCCAGGCCCGCTACCACCAGA
AGAAAGAGCAGATGAACGAGGAGCTCAAGCGTGAGGCCGAGACCCTACGGGAGCGGGAAGGCGAGGAGTT
CGATAACACGTGCTGCGCAGAGAAGAGGAAAAAACTCTGGGACCTACTGGAGAAGCCCAATTCCTCTGTG
GCTGCCAAGATCCTTGCCATAATTTCCATCATGTTCATCGTCCTCTCCACCATTGCCCTGTCCCTCAACA
CGCTGCCTGAGCTACAGAGCCTCGATGAGTTCGGCCAGTCCACAGACAACCCCCAGCTGGCCCACGTGGA
GGCCGTGTGCATCGCATGGTTCACCATGGAGTACCTGCTGAGGTTCCTCTCCTCGCCCAAGAAGTGGAAG
TTCTTCAAGGGCCCACTCAATGCCATTGACTTGTTGGCCATTCTGCCATACTATGTCACCATTTTCCTCA
CCGAATCCAACAAGAGCGTGCTGCAATTCCAGAATGTCCGCCGCGTGGTCCAGATCTTCCGCATCATGCG
AATTCTCCGCATCCTTAAGCTTGCACGCCACTCCACTGGCCTCCAGTCTCTGGGCTTCACTTTGCGGAGG
AGCTACAATGAGTTGGGCTTGCTCATCCTCTTCCTTGCCATGGGCATTATGATCTTCTCCAGCCTTGTCT
TCTTTGCTGAGAAGGATGAGGACGACACCAAGTTCAAAAGCATCCCAGCCTCTTTCTGGTGGGCCACCAT
CACCATGACTACTGTTGGGTATGGAGACATCTACCCCAAGACTCTCCTGGGGAAAATTGTTGGGGGACTC
TGCTGCATTGCAGGAGTCCTGGTGATTGCTCTTCCCATCCCCATCATCGTCAATAACTTCTCTGAGTTCT
ATAAGGAGCAGAAGAGACAGGAGAAAGCAATCAAACGGCGAGAGGCTCTGGAGAGAGCCAAGAGGAATGG
CAGCATCGTATCCATGAACATGAAGGATGCTTTTGCCCGGAGCATTGAGATGATGGACATTGTGGTTGAG
AAAAATGGGGAGAATATGGGTAAGAAAGACAAAGTACAAGATAACCACTTGTCTCCTAACAAATGGAAAT
GGACAAAGAGGACACTGTCTGAAACCAGCTCAAGTAAGTCCTTTGAAACCAAGGAACAGGGATCCCCTGA
AAAAGCCAGATCGTCTTCTAGTCCTCAGCACCTGAACGTTCAGCAGTTGGAAGACATGTACAATAAGATG
GCCAAGACCCAATCCCAACCCATCCTCAATACCAAGGAGTCAGCAGCACAGAGCAAACCAAAGGAAGAAC
TTGAAATGGAGAGTATCCCCAGCCCCGTAGCCCCTCTGCCCACTCGCACAGAAGGGGTCATTGACATGCG
AAGTATGTCAAGCATTGATAGTTTCATTAGCTGTGCCACAGACTTCCCTGAGGCCACCAGATTCTCCCAC
AGCCCTTTGACATCACTCCCCAGCAAGACTGGGGGCAGCACAGCCCCAGAAGTGGGCTGGCGGGGAGCTC
TGGGTGCCAGTGGTGGTAGGTTTGTGGAGGCCAACCCCAGCCCTGATGCCAGCCAGCACTCTAGTTTCTT
CATCGAGAGCCCCAAGAGTTCCATGAAAACTAACAACCCTTTGAAGCTCCGAGCACTTAAAGTCAACTTC
ATGGAGGGTGACCCCAGTCCACTCCTCCCCGTTCTAGGGATGTACCATGACCCTCTCAGGAACCGGGGGA
GTGCCGCGGCTGCTGTCGCTGGACTGGAGTGTGCCACGCTTTTGGACAAGGCTGTGCTGAGCCCAGAGTC
CTCCATCTACACCACAGCAAGTGCTAAGACACCCCCCCGGTCTCCTGAGAAACACACAGCAATAGCGTTC
AACTTTGAGGCGGGTGTCCACCAGTACATTGACGCAGACACAGATGATGAGGGACAGCTGCTCTACAGTG
TGGACTCCAGCCCCCCCAAAAGCCTCCCTGGGAGCACCAGTCCGAAGTTCAGCACGGGGACAAGATCGGA
GAAAAACCACTTTGAAAGCTCCCCTTTACCCACCTCCCCTAAGTTCTTAAGGCAGAACTGTATTTACTCC
ACAGAAGCATTGACTGGAAAAGGCCCCAGTGGTCAGGAAAAGTGCAAACTTGAGAACCACATCTCCCCTG
ACGTCCGTGTGTTGCCAGGGGGAGGAGCCCATGGAAGCACACGAGATCAGAGCATCTGAACTGCCCTGCC
TAAGGGCGAATTCTGCAGATATCCATCACACTGGCGGCCGCTCGACGGTACCGCGGGCCCGGGATCCGCC
CCTCTCCCTCCCCCCCCCCTAACGTTACTGGCCGAAGCCGCTTGGAATAAGGCCGGTGTGCGTTTGTCTA
TATGTTATTTTCCACCATATTGCCGTCTTTTGGCAATGTGAGGGCCCGGAAACCTGGCCCTGTCTTCTTG
ACGAGCATTCCTAGGGGTCTTTCCCCTCTCGCCAAAGGAATGCAAGGTCTGTTGAATGTCGTGAAGGAAG
CAGTTCCTCTGGAAGCTTCTTGAAGACAAACAACGTCTGTAGCGACCCTTTGCAGGCAGCGGAACCCCCC
ACCTGGCGACAGGTGCCTCTGCGGCCAAAAGCCACGTGTATAAGATACACCTGCAAAGGCGGCACAACCC
CAGTGCCACGTTGTGAGTTGGATAGTTGTGGAAAGAGTCAAATGGCTCTCCTCAAGCGTATTCAACAAGG
GGCTGAAGGATGCCCAGAAGGTACCCCATTGTATGGGATCTGATCTGGGGCCTCGGTACACATGCTTTAC
ATGTGTTTAGTCGAGGTTAAAAAAACGTCTAGGCCCCCCGAACCACGGGGACGTGGTTTTCCTTTGAAAA
ACACGATGATAATATGGCCACCTCGCGCGCCTGCAGGTCGACACTAGTGGATCCAAGGAGATATAACAAT
GAGTAAAGGAGAAGAACTTTTCACTGGAGTTGTCCCAATTCTTGTTGAATTAGATGGTGATGTTAATGGG
CACAAATTTTCTGTCAGTGGAGAGGGTGAAGGTGATGCAACATACGGAAAACTTACCCTTAAATTTATTT
GCACTACTGGAAAACTACCTGTTCCATGGCCAACACTTGTCACTACTTTCACTTATGGTGTTCAATGCTT
TTCAAGATACCCAGATCATATGAAGCGGCACGACTTCTTCAAGAGCGCCATGCCTGAGGGATACGTGCAG
GAGAGGACCATCTCTTTCAAGGACGACGGGAACTACAAGACACGTGCTGAAGTCAAGTTTGAGGGAGACA
CCCTCGTCAACAGGATCGAGCTTAAGGGAATCGATTTCAAGGAGGACGGAAACATCCTCGGCCACAAGTT
GGAATACAACTACAACTCCCACAACGTATACATCACGGCAGACAAACAAAAGAATGGAATCAAAGCTAAC
TTCAAAATTAGACACAACATTGAAGATGGAAGCGTTCAACTAGCAGACCATTATCAACAAAATACTCCAA
TTGGCGATGGCCCTGTCCTTTTACCAGACAACCATTACCTGTCCACACAATCTGCCCTTTCGAAAGATCC
CAACGAAAAGAGAGACCACATGGTCCTTCTTGAGTTTGTAACAGCTGCTGGGATTACACATGGCATGGAT
GAACTATACAAATAACGGCCGCGACTCTAGATCATAATCAGCCATACCACATTTGTAGAGGTTTTACTTG
CTTTAAAAAACCTCCCACACCTCCCCCTGAACCTGAAACATAAAATGAATGCAATTGTTGTTGTTAACTT
GTTTATTGCAGCTTATAATGGTTACAAATAAAGCAATAGCATCACAAATTTCACAAATAAAGCATTTTTT
TCACTGCATTCTAGTTGTGGTTTGTCCAAACTCATCAATGTATCTTAAGGCGTAAATTGTAAGCGTTAAT
ATTTTGTTAAAATTCGCGTTAAATTTTTGTTAAATCAGCTCATTTTTTAACCAATAGGCCGAAATCGGCA
AAATCCCTTATAAATCAAAAGAATAGACCGAGATAGGGT
[37 nt withheld, positions 4660-4696]
AAAGAACGTGGACTCCAACGTCAAAGG
[49 nt withheld, positions 4724-4772]
T
[91 nt withheld, positions 4774-4864]
G
[124 nt withheld, positions 4866-4989]
CAGGTGGCACTTTTCGGGGAAATGTGCGCGGAACCCCTATTTGTTTATTTTTCTAAATACATTCAAATAT
GTATCCGCTCATGAGACAATAACCCTGATAAATGCTTCAATAATATTGAAAAAGGAAGAGTCCTGAGGCG
GAAAGAACCAGCTGTGGAATGTGTGTCAGTTAGGGTGTGGAAAGTCCCCAGGCTCCCCAGCAGGCAGAAG
TATGCAAAGCATGCATCTCAATTAGTCAGCAACCAGGTGTGGAAAGTCCCCAGGCTCCCCAGCAGGCAGA
AGTATGCAAAGCATGCATCTCAATTAGTCAGCAACCATAGTCCCGCCCCTAACTCCGCCCATCCCGCCCC
TAACTCCGCCCAGTTCCGCCCATTCTCCGCCCCATGGCTGACTAATTTTTTTTATTTATGCAGAGGCCGA
GGCCGCCTCGGCCTCTGAGCTATTCCAGAAGTAGTGAGGAGGCTTTTTTGGAGGCCTAGGCTTTTGCAAA
GATCGATCAAGAGACAGGATGAGGATCGTTTCGCATGATTGAACAAGATGGATTGCACGCAGGTTCTCCG
GCCGCTTGGGTGGAGAGGCTATTCGGCTATGACTGGGCACAACAGACAATCGGCTGCTCTGATGCCGCCG
TGTTCCGGCTGTCAGCGCAGGGGCGCCCGGTTCTTTTTGTCAAGACCGACCTGTCCGGTGCCCTGAATGA
ACTGCAAGACGAGGCAGCGCGGCTATCGTGGCTGGCCACGACGGGCGTTCCTTGCGCAGCTGTGCTCGAC
GTTGTCACTGAAGCGGGAAGGGACTGGCTGCTATTGGGCGAAGTGCCGGGGCAGGATCTCCTGTCATCTC
ACCTTGCTCCTGCCGAGAAAGTATCCATCATGGCTGATGCAATGCGGCGGCTGCATACGCTTGATCCGGC
TACCTGCCCATTCGACCACCAAGCGAAACATCGCATCGAGCGAGCACGTACTCGGATGGAAGCCGGTCTT
GTCGATCAGGATGATCTGGACGAAGAGCATCAGGGGCTCGCGCCAGCCGAACTGTTCGCCAGGCTCAAGG
CGAGCATGCCCGACGGCGAGGATCTCGTCGTGACCCATGGCGATGCCTGCTTGCCGAATATCATGGTGGA
AAATGGCCGCTTTTCTGGATTCATCGACTGTGGCCGGCTGGGTGTGGCGGACCGCTATCAGGACATAGCG
TTGGCTACCCGTGATATTGCTGAAGAGCTTGGCGGCGAATGGGCTGACCGCTTCCTCGTGCTTTACGGTA
TCGCCGCTCCCGATTCGCAGCGCATCGCCTTCTATCGCCTTCTTGACGAGTTCTTCTGAGCGGGACTCTG
GGGTTCGAAATGACCGACCAAGCGACGCCCAACCTGCCATCACGAGATTTCGATTCCACCGCCGCCTTCT
ATGAAAGGTTGGGCTTCGGAATCGTTTTCCGGGACGCCGGCTGGATGATCCTCCAGCGCGGGGATCTCAT
GCTGGAGTTCTTCGCCCACCCTAGGGGGAGGCTAACTGAAACACGGAAGGAGACAATACCGGAAGGAACC
CGCGCTATGACGGCAATAAAAAGACAGAATAAAACGCACGGTGTTGGGTCGTTTGTTCATAAACGCGGGG
TTCGGTCCCAGGGCTGGCACTCTGTCGATACCCCACCGAGACCCCATTGGGGCCAATACGCCCGCGTTTC
TTCCTTTTCCCCACCCCACCCCCCAAGTTCGGGTGAAGGCCCAGGGCTCGCAGCCAACGTCGGGGCGGCA
GGCCCTGCCATAGCCTCAGGTTACTCATATATACTTTAGATTGATTTAAAACTTCATTTTTAATTTAAAA
GGATCTAGGTGAAGATCCTTTTTGATAATCTCATGACCAAAATCCCTTAACGTGAGTTTTCGTTCCACTG
AGCGTCAGACCCCGTAGAAAAGATCAAAGGATCTTCTTGAGATCCTTTTTTTCTGCGCGTAATCTGCTGC
TTGCAAACAAAAAAACCACCGCTACCAGCGGTGGTTTGTTTGCCGGATCAAGAGCTACCAACTCTTTTTC
CGAAGGTAACTGGCTTCAGCAGAGCGCAGATACCAAATACTGTTCTTCTAGTGTAGCCGTAGTTAGGCCA
CCACTTCAAGAACTCTGTAGCACCGCCTACATACCTCGCTCTGCTAATCCTGTTACCAGTGGCTGCTGCC
AGTGGCGATAAGTCGTGTCTTACCGGGTTGGACTCAAGACGATAGTTACCGGATAAGGCGCAGCGGTCGG
GCTGAACGGGGGGTTCGTGCACACAGCCCAGCTTGGAGCGAACGACCTACACCGAACTGAGATACCTACA
GCGTGAGCTATGAGAAAGCGCCACGCTTCCCGAAGGGAGAAAGGCGGACAGGTATCCGGTAAGCGGCAGG
GTCGGAACAGGAGAGCGCACGAGGGAGCTTCCAGGGGGAAACGCCTGGTATCTTTATAGTCCTGTCGGGT
TTCGCCACCTCTGACTTGAGCGTCGATTTTTGTGATGCTCGTCAGGGGGGCGGAGCCTATGGAAAAACGC
CAGCAACGCGGCCTTTTTACGGTTCCTGGCCTTTTGCTGGCCTTTTGCTCACATGTTCTTTCCTGCGTTA
TCCCCTGATTCTGTGGATAACCGTATTACCGCCATGCATTAGTTATTAATAGTAATCAATTACGGGGTCA
TTAGTTCATAGCCCATATATGGAGTTCCGCGTTACATAACTTACGGTAAATGGCCCGCCTGGCTGACCGC
CCAACGACCCCCGCCCATTGACGTCAATAATGACGTATGTTCCCATAGTAACGCCAATAGGGACTTTCCA
TTGACGTCAATGGGTGGAGTATTTACGGTAAACTGCCCACTTGGCAGTACATCAAGTGTATCATATGCCA
AGTACGCCCCCTATTGACGTCAATGACGGTAAATGGCCCGCCTGGCATTATGCCCAGTACATGACCTTAT
GGGACTTTCCTACTTGGCAGTACATCTACGTATTAGTCATCGCTATTACCATG
Features (pLannotate 1.2.2; 16 found; start..end, strand, type, name):
      1..204     +  promoter       CMV promoter: human cytomegalovirus (CMV) immediate early promoter
    283..2856    +  CDS            KCNB1: KCNB1_HUMAN - Experimental evidence at protein level: Swiss-Prot protein existence level 1. Voltage-gated potassium channel that mediates transmembrane potassium transport in excitable membranes, primarily in the brain, but also in the pancreas and cardiovascular system. Contributes to the regulation of the action potential (AP) repolarization, duration and frequency of repetitive AP firing in neurons, muscle cells and endocrine cells and plays a role in homeostatic attenuation of electrical excitability throughout the brain (PubMed:23161216). Plays also a role in the regulation of exocytosis
   2912..2937    +  misc_feature   MCS (fragment): multiple cloning site
   2939..3521    +  misc_feature   IRES2: internal ribosome entry site (IRES) of the encephalomyocarditis virus (EMCV)
   3569..4282    +  CDS            &alpha;GFP: &alpha;GFP is a basic (constitutively fluorescent) long stokes shift fluorescent protein published in 1996, derived from Aequorea victoria.
   4300..4383    +  CDS            large T antigen (fragment): large T antigen from SV40 (simian virus 40)
   4406..4527    +  polyA_signal   SV40 poly(A) signal: SV40 polyadenylation signal
   4561..4989    -  rep_origin     f1 ori (sequence partly withheld): f1 bacteriophage origin of replication; arrow indicates direction of (+) strand synthesis
   5016..5120    +  promoter       AmpR promoter: bla
   5122..5479    +  promoter       SV40 promoter: SV40 enhancer and early promoter
   5514..6308    +  CDS            NeoR/KanR: aminoglycoside phosphotransferase from Tn5; aph(3')-II (or nptII); confers resistance to neomycin, kanamycin, and G418 (Geneticin®)
   6329..6481    +  CDS            ble (fragment): BLE_KLEPN - Experimental evidence at protein level: Swiss-Prot protein existence level 1. Binding protein with a strong affinity to the bleomycin family of antibiotics. Binds to CL990; an antimitotic-antibiotic compound. From Klebsiella pneumoniae.
   6540..6587    +  polyA_signal   HSV TK poly(A) signal: herpes simplex virus thymidine kinase polyadenylation signal (Cole and Stacy, 1985)
   6678..6694    -  polyA_signal   bGH poly(A) signal (fragment): bovine growth hormone polyadenylation signal
   6916..7504    +  rep_origin     ori: high-copy-number ColE1/pMB1/pBR322/pUC origin of replication
   7679..7982    +  enhancer       CMV enhancer: human cytomegalovirus immediate early enhancer
