[The description below was written by a language model from this plasmid's Addgene catalogue record and pLannotate feature annotations shown in this document.]
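Description:
pIRES2-smGFP-Kv2.1 is a 7,982 bp mammalian expression plasmid built on the Clontech pIRES2-DsRed-Express backbone, in which the DsRed-Express reporter was replaced with smGFP by Gibson assembly. It is propagated in E. coli as a high-copy plasmid from a ColE1/pUC-type origin and also carries an f1 origin. A single Tn5 aminoglycoside phosphotransferase gene (NeoR/KanR) serves both hosts. It is preceded by a bacterial bla promoter, which gives kanamycin resistance in bacteria, and by the SV40 enhancer/early promoter, which allows G418 selection in mammalian cells. This cassette ends in the HSV TK polyadenylation signal.

The payload is the human KCNB1 coding sequence, which encodes the voltage-gated potassium channel Kv2.1. It was cloned between SalI and NheI sites that were destroyed in the process, and it is driven by the CMV immediate early enhancer and promoter. Downstream of KCNB1 lie a remnant of the multiple cloning site, an EMCV internal ribosome entry site and an Aequorea victoria-derived GFP reading frame corresponding to smGFP, followed by the SV40 polyadenylation signal. This arrangement yields one bicistronic transcript. Kv2.1 is translated cap-dependently as an untagged protein according to the annotations, while the fluorescent protein is translated separately from the IRES, so green fluorescence marks transfected cells without altering the channel.

The depositor sequence and the repository's own sequencing result are the same length and show the same features in the same order, differing only in the numbering start point. The stated purpose is expression of Kv2.1 in mammalian cells, and the associated publication concerns Kv2.1 dysfunction in KCNB1-associated neurodevelopmental disorders.
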