Addgene plasmid #131709: pIRES2-smGFP-Kv2.1
Purpose: Expresses Kv2.1 in mammalian cells
Depositing lab: Jennifer Kearney. Publication: Spectrum of KV 2.1 Dysfunction in KCNB1-Associated Neurodevelopmental Disorders. Kang SK, Vanoye CG, Misra SN, Echevarria DM, Calhoun JD, O'Connor JB, Fabre KL, McKnight D, Demmer L, Goldenberg P, Grote LE, Thiffault I, Saunders C, Strauss KA, Torkamani A, van der Smagt J, van Gassen K, Carson RP, Diaz J, Leon E, Jacher JE, Hannibal MC, Litwin J, Friedman NR, Schreiber A, Lynch B, Poduri A, Marsh ED, Goldberg EM, Millichap JJ, George AL Jr, Kearney JA. Ann Neurol. 2019 Dec;86(6):899-912. doi: 10.1002/ana.25607. Epub 2019 Oct 24. PubMed 31600826.
Backbone
  Vector backbone: pIRES2-DsRed-Express
  Backbone manufacturer: Clontech
  Backbone size w/o insert (bp): 5300
  Total vector size (bp): 7982
  Modifications to backbone: DsRed-Express was replaced with smGFP by Gibson Assembly
  Vector type: Mammalian Expression
  Selectable markers: Neomycin (select with G418)
Growth in bacteria
  Bacterial resistance: Kanamycin, 50 μg/mL
  Growth temperature: 37°C
  Growth strain: DH5alpha
  Copy number: High Copy
Gene/Insert
  Gene/Insert name: KCNB1 (alt names: potassium voltage-gated channel subfamily B member 1; Kv2.1)
  Species: H. sapiens (human)
  GenBank ID: NM_004975
  Entrez Gene: KCNB1 (a.k.a. DRK1, Kv2.1)
  Promoter: CMV
  Cloning method: Restriction Enzyme; 5′ cloning site SalI (destroyed during cloning); 3′ cloning site NheI (destroyed during cloning)
  Sequencing primers: 5′ CMV_fwd_primer; 3′ dsRed1_N_primer
Terms and licenses: Academic/Nonprofit Terms; Industry Terms: Not Available to Industry
How to cite: pIRES2-smGFP-Kv2.1 was a gift from Jennifer Kearney (Addgene plasmid # 131709 ; http://n2t.net/addgene:131709 ; RRID:Addgene_131709)
